Addgene plasmid #86483: pCAM10
Purpose: Expresses p12 and p9-mRFP1
Depositing lab: Pamela Silver. Depositing organization: Harvard Medical School. Publication: A distributed cell division counter reveals growth dynamics in the gut microbiota. Myhrvold C, Kotula JW, Hicks WM, Conway NJ, Silver PA. Nat Commun. 2015 Nov 30;6:10039. doi: 10.1038/ncomms10039. PubMed 26615910.
Backbone
  Vector backbone: pWW307
  Modifications to backbone: constitutive mRFP1 on the backbone is fused to the C terminus of p9
  Vector type: Bacterial Expression
Growth in bacteria
  Bacterial resistance: Ampicillin, 100 μg/mL
  Growth temperature: 37°C
  Growth strain: DH5alpha
  Copy number: Unknown
Gene/Insert
  Gene/Insert name: p12, p9-mRFP1
  Species: Bacteriophage phi6
  Promoter: pBAD
  Tag / fusion protein: mRFP1 (C terminal on insert)
  Cloning method: Gibson Cloning
  Sequencing primers: 5′ pBAD Forward from Eton Bio; 3′ pBAD Reverse from Eton Bio
Terms and licenses: Academic/Nonprofit Terms; Industry Terms: Not Available to Industry
How to cite: pCAM10 was a gift from Pamela Silver (Addgene plasmid # 86483 ; http://n2t.net/addgene:86483 ; RRID:Addgene_86483)
