[The description below was written by a language model from this plasmid's Addgene catalogue record and the feature table of its GenBank file.]
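Description:
pCAM10 is a 5,385 bp circular bacterial expression plasmid built on the pWW307 backbone and assembled by Gibson cloning. It is maintained in E. coli through a ColE1/pMB1-type origin of replication. The feature table annotates this origin as high-copy, although the catalogue lists copy number as unknown. Selection is by ampicillin resistance from a beta-lactamase gene under its own promoter.

The payload consists of two bacteriophage phi6 genes, p12 and p9, the latter fused at its C terminus to the monomeric red fluorescent protein mRFP1. According to the record, the fusion was made by joining p9 to the mRFP1 gene that was constitutively expressed on the parent backbone. Expression is driven by the araBAD (pBAD) promoter, and the divergently transcribed araC regulator is carried on the same plasmid, so transcription is inducible with L-arabinose. A strong ribosome binding site follows the promoter. The phage coding sequences are not annotated individually in the feature table, but they presumably occupy the unannotated interval between that site and the mRFP1 reading frame. The cassette ends with rrnB T1 and T7Te terminators. A Myc epitope and 6xHis tag, apparently remnants of a pBAD-type cloning region, lie downstream of these terminators and so are not expected to be part of the expressed products.

The construct provides arabinose-controlled co-expression of p12 and a fluorescently labelled p9. It was deposited with a study describing a distributed cell division counter used to follow bacterial growth dynamics in the gut microbiota. The record does not spell out the exact role of the p12 and p9-mRFP1 proteins in that system.
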