LOCUS       Exported 5385 bp ds-DNA circular SYN 12-MAY-2021
DEFINITION  Expresses p12 and p9-mRFP1.
ACCESSION   .
VERSION     .
KEYWORDS    pCAM10
SOURCE      synthetic DNA construct
  ORGANISM  synthetic DNA construct
REFERENCE   1 (bases 1 to 5385)
  AUTHORS   Myhrvold C, Kotula JW, Hicks WM, Conway NJ, Silver PA
  TITLE     A distributed cell division counter reveals growth dynamics in the
            gut microbiota.
  JOURNAL   Nat Commun. 2015 Nov 30;6:10039. doi: 10.1038/ncomms10039.
  PUBMED    26615910
REFERENCE   2 (bases 1 to 5385)
  AUTHORS   .
  TITLE     Direct Submission
  JOURNAL   Exported May 12, 2021 from SnapGene Server 1.1.58
            http://www.snapgene.com
FEATURES             Location/Qualifiers
     source          1..5385
                     /organism="synthetic DNA construct"
                     /mol_type="other DNA"
     promoter        23..307
                     /gene="araBAD"
                     /label=araBAD promoter
                     /note="promoter of the L-arabinose operon of E. coli; the
                     araC regulatory gene is transcribed in the opposite
                     direction (Guzman et al., 1995)"
     primer_bind     230..249
                     /label=pBAD Forward
                     /note="For vectors with E. coli araBAD promoter, forward
                     primer"
     RBS             318..329
                     /note="strong bacterial ribosome binding site (Elowitz and
                     Leibler, 2000)"
     CDS             1190..1867
                     /codon_start=1
                     /product="monomeric derivative of DsRed (Campbell et al.,
                     2002)"
                     /label=mRFP1
                     /translation="MASSEDVIKEFMRFKVRMEGSVNGHEFEIEGEGEGRPYEGTQTAK
                     LKVTKGGPLPFAWDILSPQFQYGSKAYVKHPADIPDYLKLSFPEGFKWERVMNFEDGGV
                     VTVTQDSSLQDGEFIYKVKLRGTNFPSDGPVMQKKTMGWEASTERMYPEDGALKGEIKM
                     RLKLKDGGHYDAEVKTTYMAKKPVQLPGAYKTDIKLDITSHNEDYTIVEQYERAEGRHS
                     TGA"
     terminator      1885..1956
                     /label=rrnB T1 terminator
                     /note="transcription terminator T1 from the E. coli rrnB
                     gene"
     terminator      1972..1999
                     /label=T7Te terminator
                     /note="phage T7 early transcription terminator"
     CDS             2040..2069
                     /codon_start=1
                     /product="Myc (human c-Myc proto-oncogene) epitope tag"
                     /label=Myc
                     /translation="EQKLISEEDL"
     CDS             2085..2102
                     /codon_start=1
                     /product="6xHis affinity tag"
                     /label=6xHis
                     /translation="HHHHHH"
     primer_bind     complement(2158..2175)
                     /label=pBAD Reverse
                     /note="For vectors with E. coli araBAD promoter, reverse
                     primer"
     terminator      2328..2374
                     /label=rrnB T1 terminator
                     /note="transcription terminator T1 from the E. coli rrnB
                     gene"
     primer_bind     complement(2416..2433)
                     /label=L4440
                     /note="L4440 vector, forward primer"
     rep_origin      complement(2587..3175)
                     /direction=LEFT
                     /label=ori
                     /note="high-copy-number ColE1/pMB1/pBR322/pUC origin of
                     replication"
     primer_bind     complement(2667..2686)
                     /label=pBR322ori-F
                     /note="pBR322 origin, forward primer"
     CDS             complement(3346..4206)
                     /codon_start=1
                     /gene="bla"
                     /product="beta-lactamase"
                     /label=AmpR
                     /note="confers resistance to ampicillin, carbenicillin, and
                     related antibiotics"
                     /translation="MSIQHFRVALIPFFAAFCLPVFAHPETLVKVKDAEDQLGARVGYI
                     ELDLNSGKILESFRPEERFPMMSTFKVLLCGAVLSRIDAGQEQLGRRIHYSQNDLVEYS
                     PVTEKHLTDGMTVRELCSAAITMSDNTAANLLLTTIGGPKELTAFLHNMGDHVTRLDRW
                     EPELNEAIPNDERDTTMPVAMATTLRKLLTGELLTLASRQQLIDWMEADKVAGPLLRSA
                     LPAGWFIADKSGAGERGSRGIIAALGPDGKPSRIVVIYTTGSQATMDERNRQIAEIGAS
                     LIKHW"
     primer_bind     3969..3988
                     /label=Amp-R
                     /note="Ampicillin resistance gene, reverse primer"
     promoter        complement(4207..4311)
                     /gene="bla"
                     /label=AmpR promoter
     primer_bind     4379..4397
                     /label=pBRforEco
                     /note="pBR322 vectors, upsteam of EcoRI site, forward
                     primer"
     terminator      4401..4444
                     /label=bacterial terminator
                     /note="putative bacterial transcription terminator"
     CDS             complement(4503..5381)
                     /codon_start=1
                     /gene="araC"
                     /product="L-arabinose regulatory protein"
                     /label=araC
                     /translation="MAEAQNDPLLPGYSFNAHLVAGLTPIEANGYLDFFIDRPLGMKGY
                     ILNLTIRGQGVVKNQGREFVCRPGDILLFPPGEIHHYGRHPEAREWYHQWVYFRPRAYW
                     HEWLNWPSIFANTGFFRPDEAHQPHFSDLFGQIINAGQGEGRYSELLAINLLEQLLLRR
                     MEAINESLHPPMDNRVREACQYISDHLADSNFDIASVAQHVCLSPSRLSRLFRQQLGIS
                     VLSWREDQRISQAKLLLSTTRMPIATVGRNVGFDDQLYFSRVFKKCTGASPSEFRAGCE
                     EKVNDVAVKLS"
ORIGIN
        1 ttcatactcc cgccattcag agaagaaacc aattgtccat attgcatcag acattgccgt
       61 cactgcgtct tttactggct cttctcgcta accaaaccgg taaccccgct tattaaaagc
      121 attctgtaac aaagcgggac caaagccatg acaaaaacgc gtaacaaaag tgtctataat
      181 cacggcagaa aagtccacat tgattatttg cacggcgtca cactttgcta tgccatagca
      241 tttttatcca taagattagc ggatcttacc tgacgctttt tatcgcaact ctctactgtt
      301 tctccatacc cgctagcaaa gaggagaaaa gaatggttat cggtctcctg aagtatctca
      361 cgcctgccgt taaggtgcag atggctgctc gcgcgttggg cctgtccccc gccgaagtcg
      421 ctgcaattga cggcacgttg ggtcgtgtct ctgcgatgcc agcggtcgcg gtcgtgctgg
      481 gagggaaacc tctctctctg gccacgatcg cgtcagttgt gtctgatgca aaccccagtg
      541 ccactgttgg cgcgcttatg cctgctgtac agggcatggt gagttccgac gaaggcgcga
      601 gtgcgttggc taagaccgtg gtaggcttca tggagtccga ccccaacagc gatgtcctgg
      661 ttcaactgct ccacaaggtg tcaaacttgc cgattgtcgg ctttggtgac acgcagtatg
      721 cagacccagc tgacttcttg gccaagggag ttttccctct gatcaggaag ccagaagtag
      781 aggttcaagc tgcgcctttc acctgtcgtc agtgtgatca tgttgatcac atcactgatg
      841 tacctcaaac ttcgaccttt gttcacaaat gcacttcgtg cggctttgtg cagatggtcc
      901 accgtaagga tgttccgtaa tgccatttcc tctggtaaag caagacccaa cctcgaaggc
      961 tttcactgaa gccagtgaac gctccaccgg cacccagatc ctggacgtcg tcaaggcccc
     1021 tatcggcctg ttcggcgacg atgccaaaca cgagttcgtg acccgtcagg aacaagccgt
     1081 ctccgtcgtc agctgggcag ttgctgccgg tctgatcggc gagctgatcg gctaccgtgg
     1141 tgcgcgttcg ggtcgcaaag cgatcctggc caacatccct ttcctggcca tggcgagtag
     1201 cgaagacgtt atcaaagagt tcatgcgttt caaagttcgt atggaaggtt ccgttaacgg
     1261 tcacgagttc gaaatcgaag gtgaaggtga aggtcgtccg tacgaaggta cccagaccgc
     1321 taaactgaaa gttaccaaag gtggtccgct gccgttcgct tgggacatcc tgtccccgca
     1381 gttccagtac ggttccaaag cttacgttaa acacccggct gacatcccgg actacctgaa
     1441 actgtccttc ccggaaggtt tcaaatggga acgtgttatg aacttcgaag acggtggtgt
     1501 tgttaccgtt acccaggact cctccctgca agacggtgag ttcatctaca aagttaaact
     1561 gcgtggtacc aacttcccgt ccgacggtcc ggttatgcag aaaaaaacca tgggttggga
     1621 agcttccacc gaacgtatgt acccggaaga cggtgctctg aaaggtgaaa tcaaaatgcg
     1681 tctgaaactg aaagacggtg gtcactacga cgctgaagtt aaaaccacct acatggctaa
     1741 aaaaccggtt cagctgccgg gtgcttacaa aaccgacatc aaactggaca tcacctccca
     1801 caacgaagac tacaccatcg ttgaacagta cgaacgtgct gaaggtcgtc actccaccgg
     1861 tgcttaataa ggatctccag gcatcaaata aaacgaaagg ctcagtcgaa agactgggcc
     1921 tttcgtttta tctgttgttt gtcggtgaac gctctctact agagtcacac tggctcacct
     1981 tcgggtgggc ctttctgcgt ttataggatc ctaactcgag taatgagaag cttgggcccg
     2041 aacaaaaact catctcagaa gaggatctga atagcgccgt cgaccatcat catcatcatc
     2101 attgagttta aacggtctcc agcttggctg ttttggcgga tgagagaaga ttttcagcct
     2161 gatacagatt aaatcagaac gcagaagcgg tctgataaaa cagaatttgc ctggcggcag
     2221 tagcgcggtg gtcccacctg accccatgcc gaactcagaa gtgaaacgcc gtagcgccga
     2281 tggtagtgtg gggtctcccc atgcgagagt agggaactgc caggcatcaa ataaaacgaa
     2341 aggctcagtc gaaagactgg gcctttcgtt ttatctgttg tttgtcggtg aactaatttc
     2401 tagactgcag gcttcctcgc tcactgactc gctgcgctcg gtcgttcggc tgcggcgagc
     2461 ggtatcagct cactcaaagg cggtaatacg gttatccaca gaatcagggg ataacgcagg
     2521 aaagaacatg tgagcaaaag gccagcaaaa ggccaggaac cgtaaaaagg ccgcgttgct
     2581 ggcgtttttc cacaggctcc gcccccctga cgagcatcac aaaaatcgac gctcaagtca
     2641 gaggtggcga aacccgacag gactataaag ataccaggcg tttccccctg gaagctccct
     2701 cgtgcgctct cctgttccga ccctgccgct taccggatac ctgtccgcct ttctcccttc
     2761 gggaagcgtg gcgctttctc atagctcacg ctgtaggtat ctcagttcgg tgtaggtcgt
     2821 tcgctccaag ctgggctgtg tgcacgaacc ccccgttcag cccgaccgct gcgccttatc
     2881 cggtaactat cgtcttgagt ccaacccggt aagacacgac ttatcgccac tggcagcagc
     2941 cactggtaac aggattagca gagcgaggta tgtaggcggt gctacagagt tcttgaagtg
     3001 gtggcctaac tacggctaca ctagaagaac agtatttggt atctgcgctc tgctgaagcc
     3061 agttaccttc ggaaaaagag ttggtagctc ttgatccggc aaacaaacca ccgctggtag
     3121 cggtggtttt tttgtttgca agcagcagat tacgcgcaga aaaaaaggat ctcaagaaga
     3181 tcctttgatc ttttctacgg ggtctgacgc tcagtggaac gaaaactcac gttaagggat
     3241 tttggtcatg agattatcaa aaaggatctt cacctagatc cttttaaatt aaaaatgaag
     3301 ttttaaatca atctaaagta tatatgagta aacttggtct gacagttacc aatgcttaat
     3361 cagtgaggca cctatctcag cgatctgtct atttcgttca tccatagttg cctgactccc
     3421 cgtcgtgtag ataactacga tacgggaggg cttaccatct ggccccagtg ctgcaatgat
     3481 accgcgagac ccacgctcac cggctccaga tttatcagca ataaaccagc cagccggaag
     3541 ggccgagcgc agaagtggtc ctgcaacttt atccgcctcc atccagtcta ttaattgttg
     3601 ccgggaagct agagtaagta gttcgccagt taatagtttg cgcaacgttg ttgccattgc
     3661 tacaggcatc gtggtgtcac gctcgtcgtt tggtatggct tcattcagct ccggttccca
     3721 acgatcaagg cgagttacat gatcccccat gttgtgcaaa aaagcggtta gctccttcgg
     3781 tcctccgatc gttgtcagaa gtaagttggc cgcagtgtta tcactcatgg ttatggcagc
     3841 actgcataat tctcttactg tcatgccatc cgtaagatgc ttttctgtga ctggtgagta
     3901 ctcaaccaag tcattctgag aatagtgtat gcggcgaccg agttgctctt gcccggcgtc
     3961 aatacgggat aataccgcgc cacatagcag aactttaaaa gtgctcatca ttggaaaacg
     4021 ttcttcgggg cgaaaactct caaggatctt accgctgttg agatccagtt cgatgtaacc
     4081 cactcgtgca cccaactgat cttcagcatc ttttactttc accagcgttt ctgggtgagc
     4141 aaaaacagga aggcaaaatg ccgcaaaaaa gggaataagg gcgacacgga aatgttgaat
     4201 actcatactc ttcctttttc aatattattg aagcatttat cagggttatt gtctcatgag
     4261 cggatacata tttgaatgta tttagaaaaa taaacaaata ggggttccgc gcacatttcc
     4321 ccgaaaagtg ccacctgacg tctaagaaac cattattatc atgacattaa cctataaaaa
     4381 taggcgtatc acgaggcaga atttcagata aaaaaaatcc ttagctttcg ctaaggatga
     4441 tttctggaat tcactagtct atgctactcc atcgagccgt caattgtctg attcgttacc
     4501 aattatgaca acttgacggc tacatcattc actttttctt cacaaccggc acggaactcg
     4561 ctcgggctgg ccccggtgca ttttttaaat acccgcgaga aatagagttg atcgtcaaaa
     4621 ccaacattgc gaccgacggt ggcgataggc atccgggtgg tgctcaaaag cagcttcgcc
     4681 tggctgatac gttggtcctc gcgccagctt aagacgctaa tccctaactg ctggcggaaa
     4741 agacgtgaca gacgcgacgg cgacaagcaa acatgctgtg cgacgctggc gatatcaaaa
     4801 ttgctgtctg ccaggtgatc gctgatgtac tgacaagcct cgcgtacccg attatccatc
     4861 ggtggatgga gcgactcgtt aatcgcttcc atgcgccgca gcaacaattg ctcaagcaga
     4921 tttatcgcca gcagctccga atagcgccct tccccttgcc cggcgttaat gatttgccca
     4981 aacaggtcgc tgaaatgcgg ctggtgcgct tcatccgggc gaaagaaccc cgtattggca
     5041 aatattgacg gccagttaag ccattcatgc cagtaggcgc gcggacgaaa gtaaacccac
     5101 tggtgatacc attcgcgagc ctccggatga cgaccgtagt gatgaatctc tcctggcggg
     5161 aacagcaaaa tatcacccgg tcggcaaaca aattctcgtc cctgattttt caccaccccc
     5221 tgaccgcgaa tggtgagatt gagaatataa cctttcattc ccagcggtcg gtcgataaaa
     5281 aaatcgagat aaccgttggc ctcaatcggc gttaaacccg ccaccagatg ggcattaaac
     5341 gagtatcccg gcagcagggg atcattttgc gcttcagcca tactt
//
